Addgene plasmid #28098: pBABE-Flag-Cdk9-D167N-IRES-eGFP
Depositing lab: Andrew Rice. Depositing organization: Baylor College of Medicine. Publication: T-loop phosphorylated Cdk9 localizes to nuclear speckle domains which may serve as sites of active P-TEFb function and exchange between the Brd4 and 7SK/HEXIM1 regulatory complexes. Dow EC, Liu H, Rice AP. J Cell Physiol. 2010 Jul . 224(1):84-93. 10.1002/jcp.22096 PubMed 20201073.
Backbone
  Vector backbone: pBMN-I-GFP
  Vector type: Mammalian Expression, Retroviral
Growth in bacteria
  Bacterial resistance: Ampicillin, 100 μg/mL
  Growth temperature: 37°C
  Growth strain: DH5alpha
  Copy number: High Copy
Gene/Insert
  Gene/Insert name: Cdk9
  Species: H. sapiens (human)
  Insert size (bp): 7500
  Mutation: Contains D167N mutation in Cdk9
  Entrez Gene: CDK9 (a.k.a. C-2k, CDC2L4, CTK1, PITALRE, TAK)
  Tag / fusion protein: FLAG (N terminal on backbone)
  Cloning method: Restriction Enzyme
  Sequencing primers: 5′ n/a
Terms and licenses: Academic/Nonprofit Terms; Industry Terms: Not Available to Industry
How to cite: pBABE-Flag-Cdk9-D167N-IRES-eGFP was a gift from Andrew Rice (Addgene plasmid # 28098 ; http://n2t.net/addgene:28098 ; RRID:Addgene_28098)
