[The description below was written by a language model from this plasmid's Addgene catalogue record.]
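Description:
pBABE-Flag-Cdk9-D167N-IRES-eGFP is a retroviral mammalian expression plasmid carrying human CDK9 with a D167N point mutation. Although the name refers to pBABE, the record lists the backbone as pBMN-I-GFP, a retroviral vector with an IRES-GFP cassette; this discrepancy is not explained in the record. The plasmid is propagated in E. coli as a high-copy construct under ampicillin selection. No feature table is provided, so the retroviral LTRs, packaging signal and bacterial origin that such backbones normally contain can only be assumed, and the promoter driving the insert is not stated; in vectors of this class, transcription usually comes from the 5′ LTR.

The payload is a CDK9 open reading frame bearing an N-terminal FLAG epitope, followed, as the name indicates, by an internal ribosome entry site and eGFP. This bicistronic arrangement lets both proteins be translated from a single transcript, so green fluorescence marks cells that have been transduced and are expressing the tagged kinase. The FLAG tag allows the exogenous protein to be detected or immunoprecipitated separately from endogenous CDK9. CDK9 is the catalytic subunit of the transcription elongation factor P-TEFb. D167N is generally known as a kinase-inactive substitution, although the record does not describe its effect. The listed insert size of 7500 bp is far larger than a CDK9 coding sequence and more likely reflects the whole plasmid.

The associated publication concerns T-loop phosphorylated CDK9, its localisation to nuclear speckles, and P-TEFb exchange between the Brd4 and 7SK/HEXIM1 complexes. This suggests the construct serves as a mutant comparator for wild-type CDK9 in stably transduced cells.
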