>Addgene plasmid #28098 | pBABE-Flag-Cdk9-D167N-IRES-eGFP | addgene partial sequence | sequence record 34399 | 28098 with hCdk9-F 5'-ACTTCTGCGAGCATGACCTT
GGTCAGTTCACGCTGTCTGAGATCAAGAGGGTGATGCAGATGCTGCTTAACGGCCTCTACTACATCCACA
GAAACAAGATCCTGCATAGGGACATGAAGGCTGCTAATGTGCTTATCACTCGTGATGGGGTCCTGAAGCT
TGCAAACTTTGGGCTGGCCCGGGCCTTCAGCCTGGCCAAGAACAGCCAGCCCAACCGCTACACCAACCGT
GTGGTGACACTCTGGTACCGGCCCCCGGAGCTGTTGCTCGGGGAGCGGGACTACGGCCCCCCCATTGACC
TGTGGGGTGCTGGGTGCATCATGGCAGAGATGTGGACCCGCAGCCCCATCATGCAGGGCAACACGGAGCA
GCACCAACTCGCCCTCATCAGTCAGCTCTGCGGCTCCATCACCCCTGAGGTGTGGCCAAACGTGGACAAC
TATGAGCTGTACGAAAAGCTGGAGCTGGTCAAGGGCCAGAAGCGGAAGGTGAAGGACAGGCTGAAGGCCT
ATGTGCGTGACCCATACGCACTGGACCTCATCGACAAGCTGCTGGTGCTGGACCCTGCCCAGCGCATCGA
CAGCGATGACGCCCTCAACCACGACTTCTTCTGGTCCGACCCCATGCCCTCCGACCTCAAGGGCATGCTC
TCCACCCACCTGACGTCCATGTTCGAGTACTTGGCACCACCGCGCCGGAAGGGCAGCCAGATCACCCAGC
AGTCCACCAACCAGAGTCGCAAT
