>Addgene plasmid #28098 | pBABE-Flag-Cdk9-D167N-IRES-eGFP | addgene partial sequence | sequence record 34400 | 28098 with EGFP-N
CTCCTCGCCCTTGCTCACCATGGTTGTGGCCATATTATCATCGTGTTTTTCAAAGGAAAACCACGTCCCC
GTGGTTCGGGGGGCCTAGACGTTTTTTTAACCTCGACTAAACACATGTAAAGCATGTGCACCGAGGCCCC
AGATCAGATCCCATACAATGGGGTACCTTCTGGGCATCCTTCAGCCCCTTGTTGAATACGCTTGAGGAGA
GCCATTTGACTCTTTCCACAACTATCCAACTCACAACGTGGCACTGGGGTTGTGCCGCCTTTGCAGGTGT
ATCTTATACACGTGGCTTTTGGCCGCAGAGGCACCTGTCGCCAGGTGGGGGGTTCCGCTGCCTGCAAAGG
GTCGCTACAGACGTTGTTTGTCTTCAAGAAGCTTCCAGAGGAACTGCTTCCTTCACGACATTCAACAGAC
CTTGCATTCCTTTGGCGAGAGGGGAAAGACCCCTAGGAATGCTCGTCAAGAAGACAGGGCCAGGTTTCCG
GGCCCTCACATTGCCAAAAGACGGCAATATGGTGGAAAATAACATATAGACAAACGCACACCGGCCTTAT
TCCAAGCGGCTTCGGCCAGTAACGTTAGGGGGGGGGGAGGGAGAGGGGGGGGGGGG
