>Addgene plasmid #28098 | pBABE-Flag-Cdk9-D167N-IRES-eGFP | addgene partial sequence | sequence record 34401 | 28098 with EGFP-N
GCTCCTCGCCCTTGCTCACCATGGTTGTGGCCATATTATCATCGTGTTTTTCAAAGGAAAACCACGTCCC
CGTGGTTCGGGGGGCCTAGACGTTTTTTTAACCTCGACTAAACACATGTAAAGCATGTGCACCGAGGCCC
CAGATCAGATCCCATACAATGGGGTACCTTCTGGGCATCCTTCAGCCCCTTGTTGAATACGCTTGAGGAG
AGCCATTTGACTCTTTCCACAACTATCCAACTCACAACGTGGCACTGGGGTTGTGCCGCCTTTGCAGGTG
TATCTTATACACGTGGCTTTTGGCCGCAGAGGCACCTGTCGCCAGGTGGGGGGTTCCGCTGCCTGCAAAG
GGTCGCTACAGACGTTGTTTGTCTTCAAGAAGCTTCCAGAGGAACTGCTTCCTTCACGACATTCAACAGA
CCTTGCATTCCTTTGGCGAGAGGGGAAAGACCCCTAGGAATGCTCGTCAAGAAGACAGGGCCAGGTTTCC
GGGCCCTCACATTGCCAAAAGACGGCAATATGGTGGAAAATAACATATAGACAAACGCACACCGGCCTTA
TTCCAAGCGGCTTCGGCCAGTAACGTTAGGGGGGGGGGAGGGAGAGGGGGGGGGGGGGCCAAATTTTC
