>Addgene plasmid #28098 | pBABE-Flag-Cdk9-D167N-IRES-eGFP | addgene partial sequence | sequence record 34402 | 28098 with hCdk9-F (5' ACTTCTGCGAGCATGACCTT 3')
CTGTCTGAGATCAAGAGGGTGATGCAGATGCTGCTTAACGGCCTCTACTACATCCACAGAAACAAGATCC
TGCATAGGGACATGAAGGCTGCTAATGTGCTTATCACTCGTGATGGGGTCCTGAAGCTTGCAAACTTTGG
GCTGGCCCGGGCCTTCAGCCTGGCCAAGAACAGCCAGCCCAACCGCTACACCAACCGTGTGGTGACACTC
TGGTACCGGCCCCCGGAGCTGTTGCTCGGGGAGCGGGACTACGGCCCCCCCATTGACCTGTGGGGTGCTG
GGTGCATCATGGCAGAGATGTGGACCCGCAGCCCCATCATGCAGGGCAACACGGAGCAGCACCAACTCGC
CCTCATCAGTCAGCTCTGCGGCTCCATCACCCCTGAGGTGTGGCCAAACGTGGACAACTATGAGCTGTAC
GAAAAGCTGGAGCTGGTCAAGGGCCAGAAGCGGAAGGTGAAGGACAGGCTGAAGGCCTATGTGCGTGACC
CATACGCACTGGACCTCATCGACAAGCTGCTGGTGCTGGACCCTGCCCAGCGCATCGACAGCGATGACGC
CCTCAACCACGACTTCTTCTGGTCCGACCCCATGCCCTCCGACCTCAAGGGCATGCTCTCCACCCACCTG
ACGTCCATGTTCGAGTACTTGGCACCACCGCGCCGGAAGGGCAGCCAGATCACCCAGCAGTCCACCAACC
AGAGTCGCAATCCCGCCACCACCAACCAGACGGAGTTTGAGC
