>Addgene plasmid #28098 | pBABE-Flag-Cdk9-D167N-IRES-eGFP | addgene partial sequence | sequence record 34403 | 28098 with pBABE5'
CCCGCCCCTTGTAAACTTCCCTGACCCTGACATGACAAGAGTTACTAACAGCCCCTCTCTCCAAGCTCAC
TTACAGGCTCTCTACTTAGTCCAGCACGAAGTCTGGAGACCTCTGGCGGCAGCCTACCAAGAACAACTGG
ACCGACCGGTGGTACCTCACCCTTACCGAGTCGGCGACACAGTGTGGGTCCGCCGACACCAGACTAAGAA
CCTAGAACCTCGCTGGAAAGGACCTTACACAGTCCTGCTGACCACCCCCACCGCCCTCAAAGTAAACGGC
ATCGCAGCTTGGATACACGCCGCCCACGTGAAGGCTGCCGACCCCGGGGGTGGACCATCCTCTAGACTGC
CGGATCCATTTAAATTCGAATTCAGATCTACCATGGACTACAAAGACGATGACGACAAGCTTGCGGCCGC
GATGGCAAAGCAGTACGACTCGGTGGAGTGCCCTTTTTGTGATGAAGTTTCCAAATACGAGAAGCTCGCC
AAGATCGGCCAAGGCACCTTCGGGGAGGTGTTCAAGGCCAGGCACCGCAAGACCGGCCAGAAGGTGGCTC
TGAAGAAGGTGCTGATGGAAAACGAGAAGGAGGGGTTCCCCATTACAGCCTTGCGGGAGATCAAGATCCT
TCAGCTTCTAAAACACGAGAATGTGGTCAACTTGATTGAGATTTGTCGAACCAAAGCTTCCCCCTATAAC
CGCTGCAAGGGTAGTATATACCTGGTGTTCGACTTCTGCGAGCATGACCTTGCTGGGCTGTTGAGCAATG
TTTTGGTCAAGTTCACGCTGTCTGAGATCAAGAGGGTGATGCAGATGCTGCTTAACGGCCTCTACTACAT
CCACAGAAACAAG
